Addgene plasmid #158366: MAC-SARS-CoV-2 NSP15
Purpose: MAC-tagged gene expression
Depositing lab: Markku Varjosalo. Depositing organization: University of Helsinki, Institute of Biotechnology. Publication: Combined proximity labeling and affinity purification-mass spectrometry workflow for mapping and visualizing protein interaction networks. Liu X, Salokas K, Weldatsadik RG, Gawriyski L, Varjosalo M. Nat Protoc. 2020 Aug 10. pii: 10.1038/s41596-020-0365-x. doi: 10.1038/s41596-020-0365-x. PubMed 32778839.
Backbone
  Vector backbone: MAC-tag-C (#108077)
  Vector type: Mammalian Expression
Growth in bacteria
  Bacterial resistance: Ampicillin, 100 μg/mL
  Growth temperature: 37°C
  Growth strain: DH5alpha
  Copy number: High Copy
Gene/Insert
  Gene/Insert name: SARS-CoV-2 NSP15
  Species: Other
  Entrez Gene: ORF1ab (a.k.a. GU280_gp01)
  Tag / fusion protein: MAC-tag (C terminal on backbone)
  Cloning method: Gateway Cloning
Terms and licenses: Academic/Nonprofit Terms; Industry Terms
How to cite: MAC-SARS-CoV-2 NSP15 was a gift from Markku Varjosalo (Addgene plasmid # 158366 ; http://n2t.net/addgene:158366 ; RRID:Addgene_158366)
