[The description below was written by a language model from this plasmid's Addgene catalogue record and pLannotate feature annotations shown in this document.]
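Description:
MAC-SARS-CoV-2 NSP15 is a mammalian expression plasmid built by Gateway cloning into the MAC-tag-C backbone, placing the SARS-CoV-2 non-structural protein NSP15 (a cleavage product of the viral ORF1ab polyprotein) in frame with a C-terminal MAC-tag. In bacteria it is maintained through a high-copy ColE1/pUC-type origin and selected with ampicillin via the β-lactamase gene. The 7,365-nt annotated sequence also shows remnants of an f1 origin, a lac promoter/operator region and a pBR322 bom fragment, which are ordinary backbone carry-overs.

The expression cassette starts with the CMV immediate early enhancer and promoter, followed directly by short matches to tet operator-containing promoters, which suggests a tetracycline-regulatable CMV arrangement that would be inducible in cells expressing Tet repressor. The NSP15 coding region, annotated only generically as a fragment of the SARS-CoV-2 replicase polyprotein, lies between attB1 and attB2 sites left by the Gateway reaction. Downstream is a coding sequence matching E. coli BirA, the biotin ligase component of the MAC-tag. Any smaller affinity or epitope elements of the tag are not separately annotated. A bGH polyadenylation signal ends the transcript.

An FRT site sits immediately upstream of a hygromycin resistance gene that has no evident promoter of its own and ends with an SV40 poly(A) signal. This layout is typical of vectors designed for FLP-mediated integration into a genomic FRT landing site to make isogenic stable lines. The associated publication describes a workflow that combines proximity biotinylation with affinity purification-mass spectrometry, so this construct is used to map the host protein interactions of NSP15.
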