Features (pLannotate 1.2.2; 24 found; start..end, strand, type, name):
      1..380     +  enhancer       CMV enhancer: human cytomegalovirus immediate early enhancer
    381..584     +  promoter       CMV promoter: human cytomegalovirus (CMV) immediate early promoter
    586..605     +  promoter       PLtetO-1 promoter (fragment): modified phage lambda PL promoter with tet operator sites (Lutz and Bujard, 1997)
    607..626     +  promoter       PLtetO-1 promoter (fragment): modified phage lambda PL promoter with tet operator sites (Lutz and Bujard, 1997)
    634..667     +  promoter       TRE3GV promoter (fragment): 3rd-generation Tet-responsive promoter that can be activated by binding of Tet-On® 3G, optimized for retroviral and lentiviral vectors
    803..820     +  protein_bind   attB1 (fragment): mutant version of attB; core recombination site for the Gateway® BP reaction BP Clonase™
    829..1866    +  CDS            rep (fragment): R1AB_SARS2 - Experimental evidence at protein level: Swiss-Prot protein existence level 1. [2'-O-methyltransferase]: Methyltransferase that mediates mRNA cap 2'-O-ribose methylation to the 5'-cap structure of viral mRNAs. N7-methyl guanosine cap is a prerequisite for binding of nsp16. Therefore plays an essential role in viral mRNAs cap methylation which is essential to evade immune system. From Severe acute respiratory syndrome coronavirus 2 (2019-nCoV) (SARS-CoV-2).
   1868..1892    -  protein_bind   attB2: mutant version of attB; recombination site for the Gateway® BP reaction BP Clonase™
   2080..3039    +  CDS            birA: BIRA_ECOLI - Also known as bioR, dhbB. Experimental evidence at protein level: Swiss-Prot protein existence level 1. Acts both as a biotin--[acetyl-CoA-carboxylase] ligase and a biotin-operon repressor. In the presence of ATP, BirA activates biotin to form the BirA-biotinyl-5'-adenylate (BirA-bio-5'-AMP or holoBirA) complex. HoloBirA can either transfer the biotinyl moiety to the biotin carboxyl carrier protein (BCCP) subunit of acetyl-CoA carboxylase, or bind to the biotin operator site and inhibit transcription of the operon. From Escherichia coli (strain K12).
   3089..3313    +  polyA_signal   bGH poly(A) signal: bovine growth hormone polyadenylation signal
   3317..3338    +  promoter       SV40 promoter (fragment): SV40 enhancer and early promoter
   3359..3592    +  rep_origin     f1 ori (fragment) (sequence partly withheld): f1 bacteriophage origin of replication; arrow indicates direction of (+) strand synthesis
   3597..3644    +  protein_bind   FRT: FLP-mediated recombination occurs in the 8-bp core sequence TCTAGAAA (Turan and Bode, 2011). FLP recombinase from the Saccharomyces cerevisiae 2μ plasmid
   3652..4674    +  CDS            HygR: aminoglycoside phosphotransferase from E. coli; aph(4)-Ia; confers resistance to hygromycin
   4684..4809    +  CDS            ble (fragment): BLE_KLEPN - Experimental evidence at protein level: Swiss-Prot protein existence level 1. Binding protein with a strong affinity to the bleomycin family of antibiotics. Binds to CL990; an antimitotic-antibiotic compound. From Klebsiella pneumoniae.
   4804..4925    +  polyA_signal   SV40 poly(A) signal: SV40 polyadenylation signal
   4998..5014    -  protein_bind   lac operator: The lac repressor binds to the lac operator to inhibit transcription in E. coli. This inhibition can be relieved by adding lactose or isopropyl-β-D-thiogalactopyranoside (IPTG). lac repressor encoded by lacI
   5022..5052    -  promoter       lac promoter: promoter for the E. coli lac operon
   5067..5088    -  protein_bind   CAP binding site: CAP binding activates transcription in the presence of cAMP. E. coli catabolite activator protein
   5101..5193    -  CDS            lacI (fragment): lac repressor; lacI; The lac repressor binds to the lac operator to inhibit transcription in E. coli. This inhibition can be relieved by adding lactose or isopropyl-β-D-thiogalactopyranoside (IPTG).
   5376..5964    -  rep_origin     ori: high-copy-number ColE1/pMB1/pBR322/pUC origin of replication
   6135..6995    -  CDS            AmpR: β-lactamase; bla; confers resistance to ampicillin, carbenicillin, and related antibiotics
   6996..7100    -  promoter       AmpR promoter: bla
   7159..7211    -  misc_feature   bom (fragment): basis of mobility region from pBR322
>Addgene plasmid #158366 | MAC-SARS-CoV-2 NSP15 | addgene full sequence | sequence record 316754 | Addgene NGS Result
GACATTGATTATTGACTAGTTATTAATAGTAATCAATTACGGGGTCATTAGTTCATAGCCCATATATGGA
GTTCCGCGTTACATAACTTACGGTAAATGGCCCGCCTGGCTGACCGCCCAACGACCCCCGCCCATTGACG
TCAATAATGACGTATGTTCCCATAGTAACGCCAATAGGGACTTTCCATTGACGTCAATGGGTGGAGTATT
TACGGTAAACTGCCCACTTGGCAGTACATCAAGTGTATCATATGCCAAGTACGCCCCCTATTGACGTCAA
TGACGGTAAATGGCCCGCCTGGCATTATGCCCAGTACATGACCTTATGGGACTTTCCTACTTGGCAGTAC
ATCTACGTATTAGTCATCGCTATTACCATGGTGATGCGGTTTTGGCAGTACATCAATGGGCGTGGATAGC
GGTTTGACTCACGGGGATTTCCAAGTCTCCACCCCATTGACGTCAATGGGAGTTTGTTTTGGCACCAAAA
TCAACGGGACTTTCCAAAATGTCGTAACAACTCCGCCCCATTGACGCAAATGGGCGGTAGGCGTGTACGG
TGGGAGGTCTATATAAGCAGAGCTCTCCCTATCAGTGATAGAGATCTCCCTATCAGTGATAGAGATCGTC
GACGAGCTCGTTTAGTGAACCGTCAGATCGCCTGGAGACGCCATCCACGCTGTTTTGACCTCCATAGAAG
ACACCGGGACCGATCCAGCCTCCGGACTCTAGCGTTTAAACTTAAGCTTGGTACCGAGCTCGGATCCACT
AGTCCAGTGTGGTGGAATTCTGCAGATATCAACAAGTTTGTACAAAAAAGTTGGCATGTCTCTGGAGAAC
GTGGCCTTCAACGTGGTGAACAAGGGTCACTTCGACGGTCAGCAGGGCGAAGTGCCTGTGAGCATCATCA
ACAACACCGTGTACACCAAGGTGGACGGCGTGGACGTGGAGCTGTTCGAAAACAAGACCACCCTGCCAGT
GAACGTGGCCTTCGAGCTGTGGGCTAAGCGCAACATCAAGCCCGTGCCTGAAGTGAAGATCCTGAACAAC
CTGGGAGTGGACATCGCCGCTAACACCGTGATCTGGGACTACAAGAGGGACGCCCCCGCTCACATCAGCA
CCATCGGCGTGTGCTCCATGACCGACATCGCCAAGAAGCCTACCGAGACCATCTGCGCTCCACTGACCGT
GTTCTTCGACGGAAGAGTGGACGGTCAGGTGGACCTGTTCCGCAACGCTAGGAACGGCGTGCTGATCACC
GAGGGCTCTGTGAAGGGACTGCAGCCAAGCGTGGGACCCAAGCAGGCCTCCCTGAACGGTGTGACCCTGA
TCGGCGAAGCTGTGAAGACCCAGTTCAACTACTACAAGAAGGTGGACGGCGTGGTGCAGCAGCTGCCAGA
GACCTACTTCACCCAGTCTAGAAACCTGCAGGAATTCAAGCCCCGTAGCCAGATGGAGATCGACTTCCTG
GAACTGGCCATGGACGAGTTCATCGAAAGATACAAGCTGGAGGGATACGCTTTCGAACACATCGTGTACG
GTGACTTCTCTCACAGCCAGCTGGGCGGACTGCACCTGCTGATCGGTCTGGCCAAGCGTTTCAAGGAGTC
CCCCTTCGAGCTGGAAGACTTCATCCCTATGGACTCTACCGTGAAGAACTACTTCATCACCGACGCTCAG
ACCGGAAGCTCCAAGTGCGTGTGCAGCGTGATCGACCTGCTGCTGGACGACTTCGTGGAGATCATCAAGT
CCCAGGACCTGTCCGTGGTGTCTAAGGTGGTGAAGGTGACCATCGACTACACCGAGATCTCCTTCATGCT
GTGGTGCAAGGACGGCCACGTGGAAACCTTCTACCCTAAGCTGCAGTACCCAACTTTCTTGTACAAAGTG
GTTGATATCAAGGCCGCCGACATCACCAGCCTGTACAAGAAAGTGGGGTGGAGCCATCCCCAGTTCGAGA
AGGGCGGAGGATCTGGCGGCGGAAGCGGCGGAGGAAGCTGGTCCCACCCTCAGTTTGAGAAAGGCACCGA
GCTGGGCAGCACCATGGCCAGCTACCCCTACGACGTGCCCGACTACGCCAAGGACAACACCGTGCCCCTG
AAGCTGATCGCCCTGCTGGCCAACGGCGAGTTCCACTCTGGCGAGCAGCTGGGCGAGACACTGGGCATGA
GCAGAGCCGCCATCAACAAGCACATCCAGACCCTGCGGGACTGGGGCGTGGACGTGTTCACAGTGCCCGG
CAAGGGCTACAGCCTGCCCGAGCCCATCCAGCTGCTGAACGCCAAGCAGATCCTGGGCCAGCTGGATGGC
GGATCTGTGGCCGTGCTGCCCGTGATCGACAGCACCAACCAGTATCTGCTCGACCGGATCGGCGAGCTGA
AGTCCGGCGACGCCTGTATCGCCGAGTACCAGCAGGCCGGCAGAGGCGGCAGGGGCAGAAAGTGGTTCAG
CCCCTTCGGCGCCAACCTGTACCTGAGCATGTTCTGGAGACTGGAACAGGGCCCAGCCGCCGCTATTGGC
CTGAGCCTGGTCATCGGCATCGTGATGGCCGAGGTGCTGCGGAAGCTGGGCGCCGACAAAGTGCGCGTGA
AGTGGCCCAACGACCTGTATCTGCAGGACCGGAAGCTGGCCGGCATCCTGGTGGAACTGACCGGCAAAAC
AGGCGACGCCGCCCAGATCGTGATCGGCGCTGGCATCAACATGGCCATGCGGCGGGTGGAAGAGAGCGTG
GTCAACCAGGGCTGGATCACCCTGCAGGAAGCCGGCATCAACCTGGACCGGAACACCCTGGCCGCCATGC
TGATCAGAGAGCTGAGAGCCGCCCTGGAACTGTTCGAGCAGGAAGGCCTGGCCCCCTACCTGAGCAGATG
GGAGAAGCTGGACAACTTCATCAACCGGCCCGTGAAACTGATCATCGGCGACAAAGAGATCTTCGGCATC
AGCCGGGGCATCGACAAGCAGGGGGCCCTGCTCCTGGAACAGGACGGCATCATCAAGCCCTGGATGGGCG
GCGAGATCAGCCTGCGGAGCGCCGAGAAGTGATGACTCGAGTCTAGAGGGCCCGTTTAAACCCGCTGATC
AGCCTCGACTGTGCCTTCTAGTTGCCAGCCATCTGTTGTTTGCCCCTCCCCCGTGCCTTCCTTGACCCTG
GAAGGTGCCACTCCCACTGTCCTTTCCTAATAAAATGAGGAAATTGCATCGCATTGTCTGAGTAGGTGTC
ATTCTATTCTGGGGGGTGGGGTGGGGCAGGACAGCAAGGGGGAGGATTGGGAAGACAATAGCAGGCATGC
TGGGGATGCGGTGGGCTCTATGGCTTCTGAGGCGGAAAGAACCAGCTGGGGCTCTAGGGGGTATCCCC
[124 nt withheld, positions 3359-3482]
C
[91 nt withheld, positions 3484-3574]
AGGGTGATGGTTCACGTACCTAGAAGTTCCTATTCCGAAGTTCCTATTCTCTAGAAAGTATAGGAACTTC
CTTGGCCAAAAAGCCTGAACTCACCGCGACGTCTGTCGAGAAGTTTCTGATCGAAAAGTTCGACAGCGTC
TCCGACCTGATGCAGCTCTCGGAGGGCGAAGAATCTCGTGCTTTCAGCTTCGATGTAGGAGGGCGTGGAT
ATGTCCTGCGGGTAAATAGCTGCGCCGATGGTTTCTACAAAGATCGTTATGTTTATCGGCACTTTGCATC
GGCCGCGCTCCCGATTCCGGAAGTGCTTGACATTGGGGAATTCAGCGAGAGCCTGACCTATTGCATCTCC
CGCCGTGCACAGGGTGTCACGTTGCAAGACCTGCCTGAAACCGAACTGCCCGCTGTTCTGCAGCCGGTCG
CGGAGGCCATGGATGCGATCGCTGCGGCCGATCTTAGCCAGACGAGCGGGTTCGGCCCATTCGGACCGCA
AGGAATCGGTCAATACACTACATGGCGTGATTTCATATGCGCGATTGCTGATCCCCATGTGTATCACTGG
CAAACTGTGATGGACGACACCGTCAGTGCGTCCGTCGCGCAGGCTCTCGATGAGCTGATGCTTTGGGCCG
AGGACTGCCCCGAAGTCCGGCACCTCGTGCACGCGGATTTCGGCTCCAACAATGTCCTGACGGACAATGG
CCGCATAACAGCGGTCATTGACTGGAGCGAGGCGATGTTCGGGGATTCCCAATACGAGGTCGCCAACATC
TTCTTCTGGAGGCCGTGGTTGGCTTGTATGGAGCAGCAGACGCGCTACTTCGAGCGGAGGCATCCGGAGC
TTGCAGGATCGCCGCGGCTCCGGGCGTATATGCTCCGCATTGGTCTTGACCAACTCTATCAGAGCTTGGT
TGACGGCAATTTCGATGATGCAGCTTGGGCGCAGGGTCGATGCGACGCAATCGTCCGATCCGGAGCCGGG
ACTGTCGGGCGTACACAAATCGCCCGCAGAAGCGCGGCCGTCTGGACCGATGGCTGTGTAGAAGTACTCG
CCGATAGTGGAAACCGACGCCCCAGCACTCGTCCGAGGGCAAAGGAATAGCACGTACTACGAGATTTCGA
TTCCACCGCCGCCTTCTATGAAAGGTTGGGCTTCGGAATCGTTTTCCGGGACGCCGGCTGGATGATCCTC
CAGCGCGGGGATCTCATGCTGGAGTTCTTCGCCCACCCCAACTTGTTTATTGCAGCTTATAATGGTTACA
AATAAAGCAATAGCATCACAAATTTCACAAATAAAGCATTTTTTTCACTGCATTCTAGTTGTGGTTTGTC
CAAACTCATCAATGTATCTTATCATGTCTGTATACCGTCGACCTCTAGCTAGAGCTTGGCGTAATCATGG
TCATAGCTGTTTCCTGTGTGAAATTGTTATCCGCTCACAATTCCACACAACATACGAGCCGGAAGCATAA
AGTGTAAAGCCTGGGGTGCCTAATGAGTGAGCTAACTCACATTAATTGCGTTGCGCTCACTGCCCGCTTT
CCAGTCGGGAAACCTGTCGTGCCAGCTGCATTAATGAATCGGCCAACGCGCGGGGAGAGGCGGTTTGCGT
ATTGGGCGCTCTTCCGCTTCCTCGCTCACTGACTCGCTGCGCTCGGTCGTTCGGCTGCGGCGAGCGGTAT
CAGCTCACTCAAAGGCGGTAATACGGTTATCCACAGAATCAGGGGATAACGCAGGAAAGAACATGTGAGC
AAAAGGCCAGCAAAAGGCCAGGAACCGTAAAAAGGCCGCGTTGCTGGCGTTTTTCCATAGGCTCCGCCCC
CCTGACGAGCATCACAAAAATCGACGCTCAAGTCAGAGGTGGCGAAACCCGACAGGACTATAAAGATACC
AGGCGTTTCCCCCTGGAAGCTCCCTCGTGCGCTCTCCTGTTCCGACCCTGCCGCTTACCGGATACCTGTC
CGCCTTTCTCCCTTCGGGAAGCGTGGCGCTTTCTCATAGCTCACGCTGTAGGTATCTCAGTTCGGTGTAG
GTCGTTCGCTCCAAGCTGGGCTGTGTGCACGAACCCCCCGTTCAGCCCGACCGCTGCGCCTTATCCGGTA
ACTATCGTCTTGAGTCCAACCCGGTAAGACACGACTTATCGCCACTGGCAGCAGCCACTGGTAACAGGAT
TAGCAGAGCGAGGTATGTAGGCGGTGCTACAGAGTTCTTGAAGTGGTGGCCTAACTACGGCTACACTAGA
AGAACAGTATTTGGTATCTGCGCTCTGCTGAAGCCAGTTACCTTCGGAAAAAGAGTTGGTAGCTCTTGAT
CCGGCAAACAAACCACCGCTGGTAGCGGTGGTTTTTTTGTTTGCAAGCAGCAGATTACGCGCAGAAAAAA
AGGATCTCAAGAAGATCCTTTGATCTTTTCTACGGGGTCTGACGCTCAGTGGAACGAAAACTCACGTTAA
GGGATTTTGGTCATGAGATTATCAAAAAGGATCTTCACCTAGATCCTTTTAAATTAAAAATGAAGTTTTA
AATCAATCTAAAGTATATATGAGTAAACTTGGTCTGACAGTTACCAATGCTTAATCAGTGAGGCACCTAT
CTCAGCGATCTGTCTATTTCGTTCATCCATAGTTGCCTGACTCCCCGTCGTGTAGATAACTACGATACGG
GAGGGCTTACCATCTGGCCCCAGTGCTGCAATGATACCGCGAGACCCACGCTCACCGGCTCCAGATTTAT
CAGCAATAAACCAGCCAGCCGGAAGGGCCGAGCGCAGAAGTGGTCCTGCAACTTTATCCGCCTCCATCCA
GTCTATTAATTGTTGCCGGGAAGCTAGAGTAAGTAGTTCGCCAGTTAATAGTTTGCGCAACGTTGTTGCC
ATTGCTACAGGCATCGTGGTGTCACGCTCGTCGTTTGGTATGGCTTCATTCAGCTCCGGTTCCCAACGAT
CAAGGCGAGTTACATGATCCCCCATGTTGTGCAAAAAAGCGGTTAGCTCCTTCGGTCCTCCGATCGTTGT
CAGAAGTAAGTTGGCCGCAGTGTTATCACTCATGGTTATGGCAGCACTGCATAATTCTCTTACTGTCATG
CCATCCGTAAGATGCTTTTCTGTGACTGGTGAGTACTCAACCAAGTCATTCTGAGAATAGTGTATGCGGC
GACCGAGTTGCTCTTGCCCGGCGTCAATACGGGATAATACCGCGCCACATAGCAGAACTTTAAAAGTGCT
CATCATTGGAAAACGTTCTTCGGGGCGAAAACTCTCAAGGATCTTACCGCTGTTGAGATCCAGTTCGATG
TAACCCACTCGTGCACCCAACTGATCTTCAGCATCTTTTACTTTCACCAGCGTTTCTGGGTGAGCAAAAA
CAGGAAGGCAAAATGCCGCAAAAAAGGGAATAAGGGCGACACGGAAATGTTGAATACTCATACTCTTCCT
TTTTCAATATTATTGAAGCATTTATCAGGGTTATTGTCTCATGAGCGGATACATATTTGAATGTATTTAG
AAAAATAAACAAATAGGGGTTCCGCGCACATTTCCCCGAAAAGTGCCACCTGACGTCGACGGATCGGGAG
ATCTCCCGATCCCCTATGGTGCACTCTCAGTACAATCTGCTCTGATGCCGCATAGTTAAGCCAGTATCTG
CTCCCTGCTTGTGTGTTGGAGGTCGCTGAGTAGTGCGCGAGCAAAATTTAAGCTACAACAAGGCAAGGCT
TGACCGACAATTGCATGAAGAATCTGCTTAGGGTTAGGCGTTTTGCGCTGCTTCGCGATGTACGGGCCAG
ATATACGCGTT
